>Addgene plasmid #159062 | pMSR:MSMEG_0409:Dendra | addgene full sequence | sequence record 316077 | Addgene NGS Result
TGATAGAGTTTGTCCTCCCTATCAGTGATAGATAGGCTTAAGGAGTAATACGACTCACTATAGGGAGAAG
GAGGCCATTATGCGAATCGGCAAGATCACGGTTGGCCCACTCGATGAATGGTCGCTCAAGCCGGGCACGG
TCACTTCCTGGCAACCGACGGCCGCCGCGCGCGAAGTGGCGCGACAGGCGCCGGTCAGTTCGGTTCCCGT
GAGCTACATGCAAGAGCAACATCTGCGTAACTTCTGCGAACGCACCGCCGCGGGATTGAATTTCTCCAGA
CAGATCATCGCGAGTTGTGAAGTACCGGGCCAATGCGACATTTCCGCGATGGATCACGCCGTCAACTCAT
ACCTGCGAAGGCACGACACGTTCCGCAGTTGGTTCGAGGACGCGGGCGACGGGAAATTCATCCGGCATTC
CATCGAGAACCCGGACGACATCGAATTCGTTCCTGTCGAACACGGTGCGATGTCGATCGACGAGATCCAC
GCCCATGTGACCGACATACCGACTCCGTTGGAGTGGGCATGCTTCACGTTCGGGGTCATCCAGAGCGAGG
ACCATTTCACGTTCTTCGCGGCCATGGACCACGTCCACGGCGACGCGACCCTGATCGGCACGACAATGCT
CGAAGCCAACGGCATGTATTCGGCGCTCAGCGGCGGCGGCGAGGCGCTGGTTCTTCCCGAAGCGGGCAGC
TTCGACGATTTCTGTATTCGAGAACGTGAACGCACCGCGGATCTGACCGTCGACTCGCCCGAGGTCCGCG
CCTGGATCGAATTCGCGGAAGACAACAATGGCGGCTTTCCCGAGTTCCCGCTTCCGCTGGGGAATCCGAA
GAAATCGACCAGTAGCGACATGACGTCGGAAATCCTGCTGGACCCCGCGCAGACGGAACGTTTCGAATCG
GCATGCAACGCGGCCGGGGCGCGTTTTGTCGGTGGTCTTTTCGCGTGCCTGGCGCAGGTGGAACACGAGT
TGACCGGTGCACTCACGTATTACGGGCTCACTCCGCGTGACTCGAGAAATGCCACCGACAATTTCATGAC
GCAGGGCTGGTTCACGGGTCTCATCCCTATCACCGTTCCGATCGGTGCGGCGTCATTCACCGAAGCCGCC
GGATCCGCCCAGAGATCTTTCGACGCCAATCTGAACATGGCGAAAGTCCCGTATTACCGGGTGCTGGAGT
TGGCCCCGTCGCTGCGGTGGCCGCAACCCAATTTCCCTGTGTCGAATTTCTTCCACGGTGGCGCCGCGCC
ACTCAACGCCGTTCTCGCCGCGGCCGACATGGGACTCGCGAACAACATCGGGATCTACCCCGACGGCCGC
TACTCGTATCAGCTCACCATCTACATATTCCGGTATGGCGAGGGCACCGCCATGGCAATCATGCATCCCG
ACAATTCAGTCGCCAGAAAGTCGGCCACCCGCTACATGGAGACGATGCGCTCGGTAGCCGGTCAGGTGGC
CGACAGTGGTAACTGGGGGCGCGTCGCAAAGCTTGGTGCGGCCGCGGGCAACACGCCTGGCATCAATCTG
ATCAAGGAGGACATGCGTGTCAAGGTGCATATGGAGGGCAACGTGAACGGTCACGCCTTCGTGATCGAGG
GGGAGGGTAAGGGTAAGCCTTACGAAGGGACCCAGACCGCCAACCTCACCGTCAAGGAGGGCGCCCCTCT
CCCATTCTCGTACGATATCCTCACTACCGCGGTGCATTACGGGAACCGCGTGTTCACCAAGTACCCCGAG
GATATCCCTGACTACTTCAAGCAGAGCTTCCCGGAGGGATACTCCTGGGAGCGGACGATGACCTTCGAAG
ACAAGGGTATCTGTACGATCCGCAGCGACATCTCGCTGGAAGGGGACTGTTTCTTCCAGAACGTCCGTTT
CAAGGGGACCAACTTTCCGCCGAACGGCCCGGTCATGCAGAAGAAGACCCTCAAGTGGGAGCCGAGCACG
GAGAAGCTGCACGTTCGGGACGGCCTCCTGGTCGGCAACATCAACATGGCGCTGCTGCTGGAAGGCGGCG
GCCACTACCTATGCGACTTCAAGACCACGTACAAAGCGAAGAAGGTCGTCCAGCTGCCCGACGCGCACTT
CGTGGACCACCGCATCGAAATCCTGGGGAACGATTCGGACTACAACAAGGTCAAGTTGTACGAGCACGCT
GTGGCACGCTATAGCCCGCTCCCGTCGCAGGTCTGGTTCGAAGGCGGCGGCGGGGAGAACCTGTATTTCC
AGGACTACAAGGACGACGACGACAAGTGATTTAAATAACCCCTTGGGGCCTCTAAACGGGTCTTGAGGGG
TTTTTTGTTAACTAGCGTACGATCGAATTCCTGCAGCTCACGGTAACTGATGCCGTATTTGCAGTACCAG
CGTACGGCCCACAGAATGATGTCACGCTGAAAATGCCGGCCTTTGAATGGGTTCATGTGCAGCTCCATCA
GCAAAAGGGGATGATAAGTTTATCACCACCGACTATTTGCAACAGTGCCGTTGATCGTGCTATGATCGAC
TGATGTCATCAGCGGTGGAGTGCAATGTCGTGCAATACGAATGGCGAAAAGCCGAGCTCATCGGTCAGCT
TCTCAACCTTGGGGTTACCCCCGGCGGTGTGCTGCTGGTCCACAGCTCCTTCCGTAGCGTCCGGCCCCTC
GAAGATGGGCCACTTGGACTGATCGAGGCCCTGCGTGCTACGCTGGGTCCGGGAGGGACGCTCGTCATGC
CCTCGTGGTCAGGTCTGGACGACGAGCCGTTCGATCCTGCCACGTCGCCCGTTACACCGGACCTTGGAGT
TGTCTCTGACACATTCTGGCGCCTGCCAAATGTAAAGCGCAGCGCCCATCCATTTGCCTTTGCGGCAGCG
GGGCCACAGGCAGAGCAGATCATCTCTGATCCATTGCCCCTGCCACCTTACTCGCCTGCAAGCCCGGTCG
CCCGTGTCCATGAACTCGATGGGCAGGTACTTCTCCTCGGCGTGGGACACGATGCCAACACGACGCTGCA
TCTTGCCGAGTTGATGGCAAAGGTTCCCTATGGGGTGCCGAGACACTGCACCATTCTTCAGGATGGCAAG
TTGGTACGCGTCGATTATCTCGAGAATGACCACTGCTGTGAGCGCTTTGCCTTGGCGGACAGGTGGCTCA
AGGAGAAGAGCCTTCAGAAGGAAGGTCCAGTCGGTCATGCCTTTGCTCGGTTGATCCGCTCCCGCGACAT
TGTGGCGACAGCCCTGGGTCAACTGGGCCGAGATCCGTTGATCTTCCTGCATCCGCCAGAGGCGGGATGC
GAAGAATGCGATGCCGCTCGCCAGTCGATTGGCTGAGCTCATGAGCGGAGAACGAGATGACGTTGGAGGG
GCAAGGTCGCGCTGATTGCTGGGGCAACACGGGGGATCCACTAGTTCCATGAGCGTCAGACCCCGTAGAA
AAGATCAAAGGATCTTCTTGAGATCCTTTTTTTCTGCGCGTAATCTGCTGCTTGCAAACAAAAAAACCAC
CGCTACCAGCGGTGGTTTGTTTGCCGGATCAAGAGCTACCAACTCTTTTTCCGAAGGTAACTGGCTTCAG
CAGAGCGCAGATACCAAATACTGTCCTTCTAGTGTAGCCGTAGTTAGGCCACCACTTCAAGAACTCTGTA
GCACCGCCTACATACCTCGCTCTGCTAATCCTGTTACCAGTGGCTGCTGCCAGTGGCGATAAGTCGTGTC
TTACCGGGTTGGACTCAAGACGATAGTTACCGGATAAGGCGCAGCGGTCGGGCTGAACGGGGGGTTCGTG
CACACAGCCCAGCTTGGAGCGAACGACCTACACCGAACTGAGATACCTACAGCGTGAGCTATGAGAAAGC
GCCACGCTTCCCGAGGGGAGAAAGGCGGACAGGTATCCGGTAAGCGGCAGGGTCGGAACAGGAGAGCGCA
CGAGGGAGCTTCCAGGGGGAAACGCCTGGTATCTTTATAGTCCTGTCGGGTTTCGCCACCTCTGACTTGA
GCGTCGATTTTTGTGATGCTCGTCAGGGGGGCGGAGCCTATGGAAAAACGCCAGCAACGCGGCCTTTTTA
CGGTTCCTGGCCTTTTGCTGGCCTTTTGCTCACATGTTCTTTCCTGCGTTATCCCCTGATTCTGTGGATA
ACCGTATTACCGCCTTTGAGTGAGCTGATACCGCTCGCCGCAGCCGAACGACCGAGCGCAACGCGTGCGG
CCGCGGTACCCGGGGATCCTCTAGAGTCGACCACCAAGGGCACCATCTCTGCTTGGGCCACCCCGTTGGC
CGCAGCCAGCTCGCTGAGAGCCGTGAACGACAGGGCGAACGCCAGCCCGCCGACGGCGAGGGTTCCGACC
GCTGCAACTCCCGGTGCAACCTTGTCCCGGTCTATTCTCTTCACTGCACCAGCTCCAATCTGGTGTGAAT
GCCCCTCGTCTGTTCGCGCAGGCGGGGGGCTCTATTCGTTTGTCAGCATCGAAAGTAGCCAGATCAGGGA
TGCGTTGCAACCGCGTATGCCCAGGTCAGAAGAGTCGCACAAGAGTTGCAGACCCCTGGAAAGAAAAATG
GCCAGAGGGCGAAAACACCCTCTGACCAGCGGAGCGGGCGACGGGAATCGAACCCGCGTAGCTAGTTTGG
AAGAATGGGTGTCTGCCGACCACATATGGGCCGGTCAAGATAGGTTTTTACCCCCTCTCGGCTGCATCCT
CTAAGTGGAAAGAAATTGCAGGTCGTAGAAGCGCGTTGAAGCCTGAGAGTTGCACAGGAGTTGCAACCCG
GTAGCCTTGTTCACGACGAGAGGAGACCTAGTTGGCACGTCGCGGATGGGGATCGCTGAAGACTCAGCGC
AGCGGGAGGATCCAAGCCTCATACGTCAACCCGCAGGACGGTGTGAGGTACTACGCGCTGCAGACCTACG
ACAACAAGATGGACGCCGAAGCCTGGCTCGCGGGCGAGAAGCGGCTCATCGAGATGGAGACCTGGACCCC
TCCACAGGACCGGGCGAAGAAGGCAGCCGCCAGCGCCATCACGCTGGAGGAGTACACCCGGAAGTGGCTC
GTGGAGCGCGACCTCGCAGACGGCACCAGGGATCTGTACAGCGGGCACGCGGAGCGCCGCATCTACCCGG
TGCTAGGTGAAGTGGCGGTCACAGAGATGACGCCAGCTCTGGTGCGTGCGTGGTGGGCCGGGATGGGTAG
GAAGCACCCGACTGCCCGCCGGCATGCCTACAACGTCCTCCGGGCGGTGATGAACACAGCGGTCGAGGAC
AAGCTGATCGCAGAGAACCCGTGCCGGATCGAGCAGAAGGCAGCCGATGAGCGCGACGTAGAGGCGCTGA
CGCCTGAGGAGCTGGACATCGTCGCCGCTGAGATCTTCGAGCACTACCGGATCGCGGCATACATCCTGGC
GTGGACGAGCCTCCGGTTCGGAGAGCTGATCGAGCTTCGCCGCAAGGACATCGTGGACGACGGCATGACG
ATGAAGCTCCGGGTGCGCCGTGGCGCTTCCCGCGTGGGGAACAAGATCGTCGTTGGCAACGCCAAGACCG
TCCGGTCGAAGCGTCCTGTGACGGTTCCGCCTCACGTCGCGGAGATGATCCGAGCGCACATGAAGGACCG
TACGAAGATGAACAAGGGCCCCGAGGCATTCCTGGTGACCACGACGCAGGGCAACCGGCTGTCGAAGTCC
GCGTTCACCAAGTCGCTGAAGCGTGGCTACGCCAAGATCGGTCGGCCGGAACTCCGCATCCACGACCTCC
GCGCTGTCGGCGCTACGTTCGCCGCTCAGGCAGGTGCGACGACCAAGGAGCTGATGGCCCGTCTCGGTCA
CACGACTCCTAGGATGGCGATGAAGTACCAGATGGCGTCTGAGGCCCGCGACGAGGCTATCGCTGAGGCG
ATGTCCAAGCTGGCCAAGACCTCCTGAAACGCAAAAAGCCCCCCTCCCAAGGACACTGAGTCCTAAAGAG
GGGGGTTTCTTGTCAGTACGCGAAGAACCACGCCTGGCCGCGAGCGCCAGCACCGCCGCTCTGTGCGGAG
ACCTGGGCACCAGCCCCGCCGCCGCCAGGAGCATTGCCGTTCCCGCCAGAAATCTAGACGGTGACCACAA
CGCGCCCGCTTTGATCGGGGACGTCGAAATATTGGATCGTCGGCACCGTCACGGCCGTGGGAGGCGGCAC
GATCCGCGACGTGATGATCGGCCGCATCCCCACGGTGCTGCGCAGTGAGCTCTACGCCATCCCGGCGTTG
ATCTGTGCGTTCGCACGCACAGGCCCGGTGTGAGAAGGGTCTCTGACGAGCGGGAGAACTCCCTATCAG
Features (pLannotate 1.2.2; 14 found; start..end, strand, type, name):
     15..32      +  promoter       tight TRE promoter (fragment): Tet-responsive promoter PTight, consisting of seven tet operator sequences followed by the minimal CMV promoter
     46..64      +  promoter       T7 promoter: promoter for bacteriophage T7 RNA polymerase
     77..1498    +  CDS            papA3: PAPA3_MYCTU - Experimental evidence at protein level: Swiss-Prot protein existence level 1. Involved in the biosynthesis of polyacyltrehalose (PAT), a pentaacylated, trehalose-based glycolipid that could have a role in anchoring the bacterial capsule. Catalyzes the sequential transfer of two palmitoyl groups onto a single glucose residue of trehalose generating the diacylated product 2,3-diacyltrehalose (trehalose dipalmitate). Although palmitoyl-CoA (PCoA) seems to be the physiological acyl donor, PapA3 can also use docosanoyl (22-carbon saturated fatty acid) coenzyme A as acyl donor. From My
   1520..2206    +  CDS            Dendra2: Dendra2 is a photoconvertible green fluorescent protein published in 2006, derived from Dendronephthya sp.. It has high acid sensitivity.
   2246..2266    +  CDS            FLAG (fragment): FLAG® epitope tag, followed by an enterokinase cleavage site
   2275..2317    +  terminator     T7 terminator (fragment): transcription terminator for bacteriophage T7 RNA polymerase
   2523..3323    +  CDS            ApmR: aminoglycoside 3-N-acetyltransferase type IV ; aac(3)IV; confers resistance to apramycin (Paget and Davies, 1996)
   3390..3407    -  misc_feature   MCS (fragment): pBluescript multiple cloning site
   3448..4036    +  rep_origin     ori: high-copy-number ColE1/pMB1/pBR322/pUC origin of replication
   4204..4232    +  misc_feature   MCS (fragment): pUC18/19 multiple cloning site
   4792..5904    +  CDS            33: VINT_BPML5 - Also known as int. Protein inferred from homology: Swiss-Prot protein existence level 3. Integrase is necessary for integration of the phage into the host genome by site-specific recombination. From Mycobacterium phage L5 (Mycobacteriophage L5).
   5966..6070    -  CDS            32 (fragment): VG32_BPML5 - Protein predicted: Swiss-Prot protein existence level 4. From Mycobacterium phage L5 (Mycobacteriophage L5).
   6126..6230    +  CDS            Y4104_STRCO (fragment): Protein inferred from homology: Swiss-Prot protein existence level 3. From Streptomyces coelicolor (strain ATCC BAA-471 / A3(2) / M145).
   6288..8       +  promoter       tight TRE promoter (fragment) (across the origin): Tet-responsive promoter PTight, consisting of seven tet operator sequences followed by the minimal CMV promoter
