[The description below was written by a language model from this plasmid's Addgene catalogue record and pLannotate feature annotations shown in this document.]
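Description:
pMSR:MSMEG_0409:Dendra is a 6.3 kb E. coli–mycobacteria shuttle construct built on the pMSR:Dendra backbone, catalogued both as a bacterial expression plasmid and as an integrating mycobacterial expression vector that targets the mycobacteriophage L5 attachment site. In E. coli it replicates from a high-copy ColE1/pUC-type origin. In mycobacteria it has no annotated replicon and instead relies on the encoded L5 integrase, which mediates site-specific recombination into the host chromosome. The flanking L5-derived sequence is annotated only as a fragment of phage gene 32, and the attachment site itself is not called in the feature table. Selection in either host is through the aac(3)IV gene, which confers apramycin resistance.

The payload is the Mycobacterium smegmatis open reading frame MSMEG_0409, inserted by ligation-independent cloning. The annotation software labels it by homology to M. tuberculosis PapA3, an acyltransferase involved in polyacyltrehalose biosynthesis; this suggests a related function but is not a statement from the depositor. The gene is fused at its C terminus, through a Gly-Ala linker, to the green-to-red photoconvertible fluorescent protein Dendra2, followed by a single FLAG epitope. Two promoters lie upstream. One is the tetracycline-operator-containing mycobacterial promoter pmycTetO, whose tetO repeats are what the software reports as "tight TRE" fragments. The other is a T7 promoter, paired with a T7 terminator fragment downstream of the tag.

This arrangement allows T7 polymerase-driven production of the fusion in E. coli, which is the stated purpose, and expression from the tetO-containing promoter after single-copy integration in mycobacteria. The construct belongs to a systematic mycobacterial gene resource. The tags would support localisation imaging and FLAG-based detection or purification.
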