Addgene plasmid #159062: pMSR:MSMEG_0409:Dendra
Purpose: T7 expression of C-term fluorescent fusion in E. coli
Depositing lab: Keith Derbyshire & Joseph Wade. Depositing organization: Wadsworth Center, New York State Department of Health. Publication: A Mycobacterial Systems Resource for the Research Community. Judd JA, Canestrari J, Clark R, Joseph A, Lapierre P, Lasek-Nesselquist E, Mir M, Palumbo M, Smith C, Stone M, Upadhyay A, Wirth SE, Dedrick RM, Meier CG, Russell DA, Dills A, Dove E, Kester J, Wolf ID, Zhu J, Rubin ER, Fortune S, Hatfull GF, Gray TA, Wade JT, Derbyshire KM. mBio. 2021 Mar 2;12(2). pii: mBio.02401-20. doi: 10.1128/mBio.02401-20. PubMed 33653882.
Backbone
  Vector backbone: pMSR:Dendra
  Vector type: Bacterial Expression ; Integrating Mycobacterial Expression Vector attL5
Growth in bacteria
  Bacterial resistance: Apramycin, 25 μg/mL
  Growth temperature: 37°C
  Growth strain: DH5alpha
  Copy number: High Copy
Gene/Insert
  Gene/Insert name: MSMEG_0409
  Species: M. smegmatis
  Promoter: pmycTetO
  Tag / fusion protein: Gly-Ala Linker/Dendra2/1x Flag Tag (C terminal on insert)
  Cloning method: Ligation Independent Cloning
  Sequencing primers: 5′ TGATAGAGTTTGTCCTCCCTATCAG; 3′ TCCATATGCACCTTGACACG
Terms and licenses: Academic/Nonprofit Terms; Industry Terms: Not Available to Industry
Depositor comments: NCBI reference sequence: CP000480.1. 5' cloning site: Ase1, destroyed during cloning. 3' cloning site: HindIII, not destroyed during cloning
How to cite: pMSR:MSMEG_0409:Dendra was a gift from Keith Derbyshire & Joseph Wade (Addgene plasmid # 159062 ; http://n2t.net/addgene:159062 ; RRID:Addgene_159062)
