>Addgene plasmid #159062 | pMSR:MSMEG_0409:Dendra | depositor partial sequence | sequence record 307004 | insert sequence
ATGCGAATCGGCAAGATCACGGTTGGCCCACTCGATGAATGGTCGCTCAAGCCGGGCACGGTCACTTCCT
GGCAACCGACGGCCGCCGCGCGCGAAGTGGCGCGACAGGCGCCGGTCAGTTCGGTTCCCGTGAGCTACAT
GCAAGAGCAACATCTGCGTAACTTCTGCGAACGCACCGCCGCGGGATTGAATTTCTCCAGACAGATCATC
GCGAGTTGTGAAGTACCGGGCCAATGCGACATTTCCGCGATGGATCACGCCGTCAACTCATACCTGCGAA
GGCACGACACGTTCCGCAGTTGGTTCGAGGACGCGGGCGACGGGAAATTCATCCGGCATTCCATCGAGAA
CCCGGACGACATCGAATTCGTTCCTGTCGAACACGGTGCGATGTCGATCGACGAGATCCACGCCCATGTG
ACCGACATACCGACTCCGTTGGAGTGGGCATGCTTCACGTTCGGGGTCATCCAGAGCGAGGACCATTTCA
CGTTCTTCGCGGCCATGGACCACGTCCACGGCGACGCGACCCTGATCGGCACGACAATGCTCGAAGCCAA
CGGCATGTATTCGGCGCTCAGCGGCGGCGGCGAGGCGCTGGTTCTTCCCGAAGCGGGCAGCTTCGACGAT
TTCTGTATTCGAGAACGTGAACGCACCGCGGATCTGACCGTCGACTCGCCCGAGGTCCGCGCCTGGATCG
AATTCGCGGAAGACAACAATGGCGGCTTTCCCGAGTTCCCGCTTCCGCTGGGGAATCCGAAGAAATCGAC
CAGTAGCGACATGACGTCGGAAATCCTGCTGGACCCCGCGCAGACGGAACGTTTCGAATCGGCATGCAAC
GCGGCCGGGGCGCGTTTTGTCGGTGGTCTTTTCGCGTGCCTGGCGCAGGTGGAACACGAGTTGACCGGTG
CACTCACGTATTACGGGCTCACTCCGCGTGACTCGAGAAATGCCACCGACAATTTCATGACGCAGGGCTG
GTTCACGGGTCTCATCCCTATCACCGTTCCGATCGGTGCGGCGTCATTCACCGAAGCCGCCGGATCCGCC
CAGAGATCTTTCGACGCCAATCTGAACATGGCGAAAGTCCCGTATTACCGGGTGCTGGAGTTGGCCCCGT
CGCTGCGGTGGCCGCAACCCAATTTCCCTGTGTCGAATTTCTTCCACGGTGGCGCCGCGCCACTCAACGC
CGTTCTCGCCGCGGCCGACATGGGACTCGCGAACAACATCGGGATCTACCCCGACGGCCGCTACTCGTAT
CAGCTCACCATCTACATATTCCGGTATGGCGAGGGCACCGCCATGGCAATCATGCATCCCGACAATTCAG
TCGCCAGAAAGTCGGCCACCCGCTACATGGAGACGATGCGCTCGGTAGCCGGTCAGGTGGCCGACAGTGG
TAACTGGGGGCGCGTCGCA
